Addgene plasmid #165922: pBlastR-5xQUAS-sfGFP-MiniWhite
Purpose: Blasticidin resistant 5xQUAS sfGFP Mini-White CDS response vector. Contains an Alpha level GB2.0 entry point for addition of custom assemblies utilizing blue-white bacterial colony screening
Depositing lab: Koen Venken. Depositing organization: Baylor College of Medicine. Publication: Multiplexed drug-based selection and counterselection genetic manipulations in Drosophila. Matinyan N, Karkhanis MS, Gonzalez Y, Jain A, Saltzman A, Malovannaya A, Sarrion-Perdigones A, Dierick HA, Venken KJT. Cell Rep. 2021 Sep 14;36(11):109700. doi: 10.1016/j.celrep.2021.109700. PubMed 34525356.
Backbone
  Vector backbone: pColE1_AlphaOmega
  Backbone size w/o insert (bp): 2967
  Vector type: Synthetic Biology
Growth in bacteria
  Bacterial resistance: Spectinomycin, 50 μg/mL
  Growth temperature: 37°C
  Growth strain: DH10B
  Copy number: High Copy
Gene/Insert
  Gene/Insert name: Selectable QUAS Response Vector
  Species: Synthetic
  Insert size (bp): 6357
  Cloning method: Restriction Enzyme; 5′ cloning site Unknown (unknown if destroyed)
Terms and licenses: Academic/Nonprofit Terms; Industry Terms: Not Available to Industry
Depositor comments: Terminal Alpha Entry
How to cite: pBlastR-5xQUAS-sfGFP-MiniWhite was a gift from Koen Venken (Addgene plasmid # 165922 ; http://n2t.net/addgene:165922 ; RRID:Addgene_165922)
