[The description below was written by a language model from this plasmid's Addgene catalogue record and pLannotate feature annotations shown in this document.]
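Description:
pBlastR-5xQUAS-sfGFP-MiniWhite is a synthetic-biology plasmid built on the pColE1_AlphaOmega backbone and designed as a drug-selectable Q-system response vector for Drosophila transgenesis. In bacteria it is maintained at high copy from a ColE1/pUC-type origin and selected with spectinomycin through the aadA gene; an f1 origin is also annotated, and a short fragment of a gentamicin resistance gene next to aadA appears to be a non-functional remnant. The sequenced record is 9,324 nt, consistent with the stated backbone and insert sizes.

The fly-directed payload begins with a φC31 attB site, which allows integrase-mediated insertion into genomic attP docking sites. Next comes a cassette in which the Drosophila hsp70 promoter drives bsr, the blasticidin S deaminase gene, followed by an HSV TK polyadenylation signal, so transgenic animals can be selected on blasticidin. The reporter is a green fluorescent protein coding sequence, described in the catalogue as sfGFP although the annotation software matched it to the related oxGFP, followed by an SV40 polyadenylation signal annotated on the opposite strand. The five QUAS sites named in the construct, which would make expression dependent on the QF transcriptional activator, were not detected as a feature but presumably lie in the unannotated region upstream of the GFP. A mini-white gene spanning the sequence origin provides a visible eye-colour marker as a second way to identify transformants.

The plasmid also carries a GoldenBraid 2.0 Alpha-level entry point, corresponding to the lacZα fragment with pUC multiple cloning site, flanked by SP6 and T7 promoters. Replacing it with custom assemblies allows blue-white colony screening. The vector belongs to a toolkit for multiplexed drug-based selection and counterselection in Drosophila.
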