Features (pLannotate 1.2.2; 18 found; start..end, strand, type, name):
    973..1561    -  rep_origin     ori: high-copy-number ColE1/pMB1/pBR322/pUC origin of replication
   1767..1790    +  promoter       Pc promoter (fragment): intI1 (promoter lies within the coding sequence); class 1 integron promoter
   1966..2022    +  CDS            GmR (fragment): gentamycin acetyltransferase; aacC1; confers resistance to gentamycin
   2029..2817    +  CDS            aadA: S3AD_ECOLX - Experimental evidence at protein level: Swiss-Prot protein existence level 1. Mediates bacterial resistance to the antibiotics streptomycin and spectinomycin. From Escherichia coli.
   2875..3330    +  rep_origin     f1 ori (sequence partly withheld): f1 bacteriophage origin of replication; arrow indicates direction of (+) strand synthesis
   3354..3401    +  promoter       EM7 promoter: synthetic bacterial promoter&nbsp
   3455..3473    +  promoter       SP6 promoter: promoter for bacteriophage SP6 RNA polymerase
   3480..3536    -  misc_feature   MCS: pUC18/19 multiple cloning site
   3539..3557    -  promoter       T7 promoter: promoter for bacteriophage T7 RNA polymerase
   3560..3717    +  CDS            lacZα (fragment): LacZα fragment of β-galactosidase; lacZ fragment
   3723..3813    -  misc_feature   bom (fragment): basis of mobility region from pBR322
   3865..3934    +  protein_bind   attB: attB site for the φC31 integrase (Groth et al., 2000) phage φC31 integrase
   3962..4410    +  promoter       hsp70 promoter: Drosophila melanogaster hsp70Bb promoter
   4503..4922    +  CDS            bsr: BSR_BACCE - Experimental evidence at protein level: Swiss-Prot protein existence level 1. Catalyzes the deamination of the cytosine moiety of the antibiotics blasticidin S, cytomycin and acetylblasticidin S. From Bacillus cereus.
   4930..4977    +  polyA_signal   HSV TK poly(A) signal: herpes simplex virus thymidine kinase polyadenylation signal (Cole and Stacy, 1985)
   5242..5958    +  CDS            oxGFP: oxGFP is a basic (constitutively fluorescent) green fluorescent protein published in 2015, derived from Aequorea victoria.
   5966..6100    -  polyA_signal   SV40 poly(A) signal: SV40 polyadenylation signal
   6179..866     +  gene           mini-white (across the origin): white; This modified version of the white gene lacks part of the first intron.
>Addgene plasmid #165922 | pBlastR-5xQUAS-sfGFP-MiniWhite | addgene full sequence | sequence record 326318 | Addgene NGS Result
ACCAATGGGCGGACGTGGAGCCGGGCGAAATTAGCTGCACATCGTCGAACACCACGTGCCCCAGTTCGGG
CAAGGTCATCCTGGAGACACTTAACTTCTCCGCCGCCGATCTGCCGCTGGACTACGTGGGTCTGGCCATT
CTCATCGTGAGCTTCCGGGTGCTCGCATATCTGGCTCTAAGACTTCGGGCCCGACGCAAGGAGTAGCCGA
CATATATCCGAAATAACTGCTTGTTTTTTTTTTTTACCATTATTACCATCGTGTTTACTGTTTATTGCCC
CCTCAAAAAGCTAATGTAATTATATTTGTGCCAATAAAAACAAGATATGACCTATAGAATACAAGTATTT
CCCCTTCGAACATCCCCACAAGTAGACTTTGGATTTGTCTTCTAACCAAAAGACTTACACACCTGCATAC
CTTACATCAAAAACTCGTTTATCGCTACATAAAACACCGGGATATATTTTTTATATACATACTTTTCAAA
TCGCGCGCCCTCTTCATAATTCACCTCCACCACACCACGTTTCGTAGTTGCTCTTTCGCTGTCTCCCACC
CGCTCTCCGCAACACATTCACCTTTTGTTCGACGACCTTGGAGCGACTGTCGTTAGTTCCGCGCGATTCG
GTTCGCTCAAATGGTTCCGAGTGGTTCATTTCGGCTCAATAGAAATTAGTAATAAATATTTGTATGTACA
ATTTATTTGCTCCAATATATTTGTATATATTTCCCTCACAGCTATATTTATTCTAATTTAATATTATGAC
TTTTTAAGGTAATTTTTTGTGACCTGTTCGGAGTGATTAGCGTTACAATTTGAACTGAAAGTGACATCCA
GTGTTTGTTCCTTGTGTAGATGCATCGCTTGACACGGTTATCCACAGAATCAGGGGATAACGCAGGAAAG
AACATGTGAGCAAAAGGCCAGCAAAAGGCCAGGAACCGTAAAAAGGCCGCGTTGCTGGCGTTTTTCCATA
GGCTCCGCCCCCCTGACGAGCATCACAAAAATCGACGCTCAAGTCAGAGGTGGCGAAACCCGACAGGACT
ATAAAGATACCAGGCGTTTCCCCCTGGAAGCTCCCTCGTGCGCTCTCCTGTTCCGACCCTGCCGCTTACC
GGATACCTGTCCGCCTTTCTCCCTTCGGGAAGCGTGGCGCTTTCTCATAGCTCACGCTGTAGGTATCTCA
GTTCGGTGTAGGTCGTTCGCTCCAAGCTGGGCTGTGTGCACGAACCCCCCGTTCAGCCCGACCGCTGCGC
CTTATCCGGTAACTATCGTCTTGAGTCCAACCCGGTAAGACACGACTTATCGCCACTGGCAGCAGCCACT
GGTAACAGGATTAGCAGAGCGAGGTATGTAGGCGGTGCTACAGAGTTCTTGAAGTGGTGGCCTAACTACG
GCTACACTAGAAGAACAGTATTTGGTATCTGCGCTCTGCTGAAGCCAGTTACCTTCGGAAAAAGAGTTGG
TAGCTCTTGATCCGGCAAACAAACCACCGCTGGTAGCGGTGGTTTTTTTGTTTGCAAGCAGCAGATTACG
CGCAGAAAAAAAGGATCTCAAGAAGATCCTTTGATCTTTTCTACGGGGTCTGACGCTCAGTGGAACGAAA
ACTCACGTTAAGGGATTTTGGTCATGAGATTATCAAAAAGGATCTTCACCTAGATCCTTTTGTGACCAGC
CAGGACAGAAATGCCTCGACTTCGCTGCTACCCAAGGTTGCCGGGTGACGCACACCGTGGAAACGGATGA
AGGCACGAACCCAGTGGACATAAGCCTGTTCGGTTCGTAAGCTGTAATGCAAGTAGCGTATGCGCTCACG
CAACTGGTCCAGAACCTTGACCGAACGCAGCGGTGGTAACGGCGCAGTGGCGGTTTTCATGGCTTGTTAT
GACTGTTTTTTTGGGGTACAGTCTATGCCTCGGGCATCCAAGCAGCAAGCGCGTTACGCCGTGGGTCGAT
GTTTGATGTTATGGAGCAGCAACGATGTTACGCAGCAGGGCAGTCGCCCTAAAACAAAGTTAAACATTAT
GAGGGAAGCGGTGATCGCCGAAGTATCGACTCAACTATCAGAGGTAGTTGGCGTCATCGAGCGCCATCTC
GAACCGACGTTGCTGGCCGTACATTTGTACGGCTCCGCAGTGGATGGCGGCCTGAAGCCACACAGTGATA
TTGATTTGCTGGTTACGGTGACCGTAAGGCTTGATGAAACAACGCGGCGAGCTTTGATCAACGACCTTTT
GGAAACTTCGGCTTCCCCTGGAGAGAGCGAGATTCTCCGCGCTGTAGAAGTCACCATTGTTGTGCACGAC
GACATCATTCCGTGGCGTTATCCAGCTAAGCGCGAACTGCAATTTGGAGAATGGCAGCGCAATGACATTC
TTGCAGGTATCTTCGAGCCAGCCACGATCGACATTGATCTGGCTATCTTGCTGACAAAAGCAAGAGAACA
TAGCGTTGCCTTGGTAGGTCCAGCGGCGGAGGAACTCTTTGATCCGGTTCCTGAACAGGATCTATTTGAG
GCGCTAAATGAAACCTTAACGCTATGGAACTCGCCGCCCGACTGGGCTGGCGATGAGCGAAATGTAGTGC
TTACGTTGTCCCGCATTTGGTACAGCGCAGTAACCGGCAAAATCGCGCCGAAGGATGTAGCTGCCGACTG
GGCAATGGAGCGCCTGCCGGCCCAGTATCAGCCCGTCATACTTGAAGCTAGACAGGCTTATCTTGGACAA
GAAGAAGATCGTTTGGCCTCGCGCGCAGATCAGTTGGAAGAATTTGTCCACTACGTGAAAGGCGAGATCA
CCAAGGTAGTCGGCAAATAATCACTAGACCAATGTTACACATATATACTTTAGATTGATTTAAAACTTCA
TGT
[125 nt withheld, positions 2874-2998]
C
[91 nt withheld, positions 3000-3090]
AGGGTGATGGTTCACGTAGTGGGCCAGCGCCCTGATAGACGGTTTTTCGCCCTTTGACGTTGGAGTCCAC
GTTCTTT
[37 nt withheld, positions 3168-3204]
ACCCTATCTCGGTCTATTCTTTTGATTTATAAGGGATTTTGCCGATTTCGGCCTATTGGTTAAAAAATGA
GCTGATTTAACAAAAATTTAACGCGAATTTTAACAAAATATTAACGCTTACAATTTTAACGGATCAGCGA
GAGACCCCTGTTGACAATTAATCATCGGCATAGTATATCGGCATAGTATAATACGACAAGGTGAGGAACT
AAACCCAGGAGGCAGATCATGACCATGATTACGCCAAGCTATTTAGGTGACACTATAGAATACTCAAGCT
TGCATGCCTGCAGGTCGACTCTAGAGGATCCCCGGGTACCGAGCTCGAATTCGCCCTATAGTGAGTCGTA
TTACAATTCACTGGCCGTCGTTTTACAACGTCGTGACTGGGAAAACCCTGGCGTTACCCAACTTAATCGC
CTTGCAGCACATCCCCCTTTCGCCAGCTGGCGTAATAGCGAAGAGGCCCGCACCGATCGCCCTTCCCAAC
AGTTGCGCAGCCTGAATGGCGAATGACGCCTGATGCGGTATTTTCTCCTTACGCATCTGTGCGGTATTTC
ACACCGCATATGGTGCACTCTCAGTACAATCTGCTCTGATGCCGCATAGGGTCTCTCTCCGGATCCCAGG
GAGGAATTGGTCGACGATGTAGGTCACTGTCTCGAAGCCGCGGTGCGGGTGCCAGGGCGTGCCCTTGGGC
TCCCCGGGCGCGTACTCCACCTCACCCATCTGGTCCATCATGATGCGCTGTCAGGAGCTAGAATCCCAAA
ACAAACTGGTTATTGTGGTAGGTCATTTGTTTGGCAGAAAGAAAACTCGAGAAATTTCTCTGGCCGTTAT
TCGTTATTCTCTCTTTTCTTTTTGGGTCGCTCCCTCTCTGCACTAATGCTCTCTCACTCTGTCACACAGT
AAACGGCATACTGCTCTCGTTGGTTCGAGAGAGCGCGCCTCGAATGTTCGCGAAAAGAGCGCCGGAGTAT
AAATAGAGGCGCTTCGTCTACGGAGCGACAATTCAATTCAAACAAGCAAAGTGAACACGTCGCTAAGCGA
AAGCTAAGCAAATAAACAAGCGCAGCTGAACAAGCTAAACAATCTGCAGTAAAGTGCAAGTTAAAGTGAA
TCAATTAAAAGTAACCAGCAACCAAGTAAATCAACTGCAACTACTGAAATCTGCCAAGAAGTAATTATTG
AATACAAGAAGAGAACACTCAATACTCGAATCCATGTGGGAGTTTATTCTTGACACAGATATTTATGATA
TAATAACTGAGTAAGCTTAACATAAGGAGGAAAACAAAATGAAAACCTTCAACATCAGCCAGCAGGACCT
GGAACTGGTGGAGGTGGCTACCGAGAAGATTACGATGCTCTACGAGGATAACAAGCACCACGTGGGAGCT
GCCATTCGCACCAAGACGGGCGAGATTATCAGTGCCGTGCACATTGAGGCCTACATCGGACGCGTGACCG
TGTGTGCCGAGGCCATTGCCATTGGCAGTGCCGTGAGCAACGGCCAGAAGGATTTTGATACCATTGTGGC
CGTGCGTCACCCATACTCCGATGAGGTGGACCGTAGCATCCGTGTCGTGTCCCCGTGTGGAATGTGCCGT
GAGCTGATTAGCGATTACGCCCCCGATTGCTTCGTGCTGATTGAGATGAACGGCAAGCTGGTCAAGACCA
CCATTGAGGAACTGATTCCCCTGAAGTATACCCGTAACTAAGCTTGGCAATAAAAAGACAGAATAAAACG
CACGGGTGTTGGGTCGTTTGTTCCGCTGTCAGGAGGGGTAATCGCTTATCCTCGGATAAACAATTATCCT
CACGGGTAATCGCTTATCCGGGTAATCGCTTATCCTCGGGTAATCGCTTATCCTTTCCCGAGCTCGCCCG
GGGATCGAGCGCAGCGGTATAAAAGGGCGCGGGGTGGCTGAGAGCATCAGTTGTGAATGAATGTTCGAGC
CGAGCAGACGTGCCGCTGCCTTCGTTAATATCCTTTGAATAAGCCAACTTTGAATCACAAGACGCATACC
AAACCAAATGGTGTCCAAGGGCGAGGAGCTGTTCACCGGCGTGGTGCCCATCCTGGTGGAGCTGGATGGC
GACGTGAACGGCCACAAGTTCAGCGTGCGCGGCGAGGGCGAGGGCGACGCCACCAACGGCAAGCTGACCC
TGAAGTTCATCTGCACCACCGGCAAGCTGCCCGTGCCCTGGCCCACCCTGGTGACCACCCTGACCTACGG
CGTGCAGTGCTTCAGCCGCTACCCCGATCACATGAAGCAGCACGATTTCTTCAAGAGCGCCATGCCCGAG
GGCTACGTGCAGGAGCGCACCATCAGCTTCAAGGATGACGGCACCTACAAGACCCGCGCCGAGGTGAAGT
TCGAGGGCGATACCCTGGTGAACCGCATCGAGCTGAAGGGCATCGATTTCAAGGAGGATGGCAACATCCT
GGGCCACAAGCTGGAGTACAACTTCAACAGCCACAACGTGTACATCACCGCCGATAAGCAGAAGAACGGC
ATCAAGGCCAACTTCAAGATCCGCCACAATGTGGAGGATGGCTCCGTGCAGCTGGCCGATCACTACCAGC
AGAACACCCCCATCGGCGACGGCCCAGTGCTGCTGCCCGATAACCACTACCTGAGCACCCAGAGCGTGCT
GTCCAAGGACCCCAACGAGAAGCGCGATCACATGGTGCTGCTGGAGTTCGTGACCGCCGCCGGCATCACC
CTGGGCATGGATGAGCTGTACAAGTAAGCTTGATCCAGACATGATAAGATACATTGATGAGTTTGGACAA
ACCACAACTAGAATGCAGTGAAAAAAATGCTTTATTTGTGAAATTTGTGATGCTATTGCTTTATTTGTAA
CCATTATAAGCTGCAATAAACAAGTTAACAACAACAATTGCATTCATTTTATGTTTCAGGTTCAGGGGGA
GGTGTGGGAGGTTTTTTCGCTGTCAGGAGGAATTCTAGTATGTATGTAAGTTAATAAAACCCATTTTTGC
GGAAAGTAGATAAAAAAAACATTTTTTTTTTTTACTGCACTGGATATCATTGAACTTATCTGATCAGTTT
TAAATTTACTTCGATCCAAGGGTATTTGATGTACCAGGTTCTTTCGATTACCTCTCACTCAAAATGACAT
TCCACTCAAAGTCAGCGCTGTTTGCCTCCTTCTCTGTCCACAGAAATATCGCCGTCACTTTCGCCGCTGC
GTCCGCTATCTCTTTCGCCACCGTTTGTAGCGTTACGTAGCGTCAATGTCCGCCTTCAGTTGCATTTTGT
CAGCGGTTTCGTGACGAAGCTCCAAGCGGTTTACGCCATCAATTAAACACAAAGTGCTGTGCCAAAACTC
CTCTCGCTTCTTATTTTTGTTTGTTTTTTGAGTGATTGGGGTGGTGATTGGTTTTGGGTGGGTAAGCAGG
GGAAAGTGTGAAAAATCCCGGCAATGGGCCAAGAGGATCAGGAGCTATTAATTCGCGGAGGCAGCAAACA
CCCATCTGCCGAGCATCTGAACAATGTGAGTAGTACATGTGCATACATCTTAAGTTCACTTGATCTATAG
GAACTGCGATTGCAACATCAAATTGTCTGCGGCGTGAGAACTGCGACCCACAAAAATCCCAAACCGCAAT
TGCACAAACAAATAGTGACACGAAACAGATTATTCTGGTAGCTGTTCTCGCTATATAAGACAATTTTTGA
GATCATATCATGATCAAGACATCTAAAGGCATTCATTTTCGACTATATTCTTTTTTACAAAAAATATAAC
AACCAGATATTTTAAGCTGATCCTAGATGCACAAAAAATAAATAAAAGTATAAACCTACTTCGTAGGATA
CTTCGGGGTACTTTTTGTTCGGGGTTAGATGAGCATAACGCTTGTAGTTGATATTTGAGATCCCCTATCA
TTGCAGGGTGACAGCGGAGCGGCTTCGCAGAGCTGCATTAACCAGGGCTTCGGGCAGGCCAAAAACTACG
GCACGCTCCGGCCACCCAGTCCGCCGGAGGACTCCGGTTCAGGGAGCGGCCAACTAGCCGAGAACCTCAC
CTATGCCTGGCACAATATGGACATCTTTGGGGCGGTCAATCAGCCGGGCTCCGGATGGCGGCAGCTGGTC
AACCGGACACGCGGACTATTCTGCAACGAGCGACACATACCGGCGCCCAGGAAACATTTGCTCAAGAACG
GTGAGTTTCTATTCGCAGTCGGCTGATCTGTGTGAAATCTTAATAAAGGGTCCAATTACCAATTTGAAAC
TCAGTTTGCGGCGTGGCCTATCCGGGCGAACTTTTGGCCGTGATGGGCAGTTCCGGTGCCGGAAAGACGA
CCCTGCTGAATGCCCTTGCCTTTCGATCGCCGCAGGGCATCCAAGTATCGCCATCCGGGATGCGACTGCT
CAATGGCCAACCTGTGGACGCCAAGGAGATGCAGGCCAGGTGCGCCTATGTCCAGCAGGATGACCTCTTT
ATCGGCTCCCTAACGGCCAGGGAACACCTGATTTTCCAAGCCATGGTGCGGATGCCACGACATCTGACCT
ATCGGCAGCGAGTGGCCCGCGTGGATCAGGTGATCCAGGAGCTTTCGCTCAGCAAATGTCAGCACACGAT
CATCGGTGTGCCCGGCAGGGTGAAAGGTCTGTCCGGCGGAGAAAGGAAGCGTCTGGCATTCGCCTCCGAG
GCTCTAACCGATCCGCCGCTTCTGATCTGCGATGAGCCCACCTCCGGACTGGACTCCTTTACCGCCCACA
GCGTCGTCCAGGTGCTGAAGAAGCTGTCGCAGAAGGGCAAGACCGTCATCCTGACCATTCATCAGCCGTC
TTCCGAGCTGTTTGAGCTCTTTGACAAGATCCTTCTGATGGCCGAGGGCAGGGTAGCTTTCTTGGGCACT
CCCAGCGAAGCCGTCGACTTCTTTTCCTAGTGAGTTCGATGTGTTTATTAAGGGTATCTAGTATTACATA
ACATCTCAACTCCTATCCAGCGTGGGTGCCCAGTGTCCTACCAACTACAATCCGGCGGACTTTTACGTAC
AGGTGTTGGCCGTTGTGCCCGGACGGGAGATCGAGTCCCGTGATCGGATCGCCAAGATATGCGACAATTT
TGCCATTAGCAAAGTAGCCCGGGATATGGAGCAGTTGTTGGCCACCAAAAATCTGGAGAAGCCACTGGAG
CAGCCGGAGAATGGGTACACCTACAAGGCCACCTGGTTCATGCAGTTCCGGGCGGTCCTGTGGCGATCCT
GGCTGTCGGTGCTCAAGGAACCACTCCTCGTAAAAGTGCGACTTATTCAGACAACGGTGAGTGGTTCCAG
TGGAAACAAATGATATAACGCTTACAATTCTTGGAAACAAATTCGCTAGATTTTAGATAGAATTGCCTGA
TTCCACACCCTTCTTAGTTTTTTTCAATGAGATGTATAGTTTATAGTTTTGCAGAAGATAAATAAATTTC
ATTTAACTCGCGAATATTAATGAGATGCGAGTAACATTTTAATTTGCAGATGGTTGCCATCTTGATTGGC
CTCATCTTTTTGGGCCAACAACTCACGCAAGTGGGTGTGATGAATATCAACGGAGCCATCTTCCTCTTCC
TGACCAACATGACCTTTCAAAACGTCTTTGCCACGATAAATGTAAGTCATGTTTAGAATACATTTGCATT
TCAATAATTTACTAACTTTCTAATGAATCGATTCGATTTAGGTGTTCACCTCAGAGCTGCCAGTTTTTAT
GAGGGAGGCCCGAAGTCGACTTTATCGCTGTGACACATACTTTCTGGGCAAAACGATTGCCGAATTGCCG
CTTTTTCTCACAGTGCCACTGGTCTTCACGGCGATTGCCTATCCGATGATCGGACTGCGGGCCGGAGTGC
TGCACTTCTTCAACTGCCTGGCGCTGGTCACTCTGGTGGCCAATGTGTCAACGTCCTTCGGATATCTAAT
ATCCTGCGCCAGCTCCTCGACCTCGATGGCGCTGTCTGTGGGTCCGCCGGTTATCATACCATTCCTGCTC
TTTGGCGGCTTCTTCTTGAACTCGGGCTCGGTGCCAGTATACCTCAAATGGTTGTCGTACCTCTCATGGT
TCCGTTACGCCAACGAGGGTCTGCTGATTA
